>Addgene plasmid #200080 | GfaABC1D-Crym-eGFP | addgene full sequence | sequence record 393402 | Addgene NGS Result
GAGTGAGCTGATACCGCTCGCCGCAGCCGAACGACCGAGCGCAGCGAGTCAGTGAGCGAGGAAGCGGAAG
AGCGCCCAATACGCAAACCGCCTCTCCCCGCGCGTTGGCCGATTCATTAATGCAGCTGGCACGACAGGTT
TCCCGACTGGAAAGCGGGCAGTGAGCGCAACGCAATTAATGTGAGTTAGCTCACTCATTAGGCACCCCAG
GCTTTACACTTTATGCTTCCGGCTCGTATGTTGTGTGGAATTGTGAGCGGATAACAATTTCACACAGGAA
ACAGCTATGACCATGATTACGCCAGATTTAATTAAGGCCTTAATTAGGCTGCGCGCTCGCTCGCTCACTG
AGGCCGCCCGGGCAAAGCCCGGGCGTCGGGCGACCTTTGGTCGCCCGGCCTCAGTGAGCGAGCGAGCGCG
CAGAGAGGGAGTGGCCAACTCCATCACTAGGGGTTCCTTGTAGTTAATGATTAACCCGCCATGCTACTTA
TCTACGTAGCCATGCTCTAGGAAGATCTAACATATCCTGGTGTGGAGTAGGGGACGCTGCTCTGACAGAG
GCTCGGGGGCCTGAGCTGGCTCTGTGAGCTGGGGAGGAGGCAGACAGCCAGGCCTTGTCTGCAAGCAGAC
CTGGCAGCATTGGGCTGGCCGCCCCCCAGGGCCTCCTCTTCATGCCCAGTGAATGACTCACCTTGGCACA
GACACAATGTTCGGGGTGGGCACAGTGCCTGCTTCCCGCCGCACCCCAGCCCCCCTCAAATGCCTTCCGA
GAAGCCCATTGAGCAGGGGGCTTGCATTGCACCCCAGCCTGACAGCCTGGCATCTTGGGATAAAAGCAGC
ACAGCCCCCTAGGGGCTGCCCTTGCTGTGTGGCGCCACCGGCGGTGGAGAACAAGGCTCTATTCAGCCTG
TGCCCAGGAAAGGGGATCAGGGGATGCCCAGGCATGGACAGTGGGTGGCAGGGGGGGAGAGGAGGGCTGT
CTGCTTCCCAGAAGTCCAAGGACACAAATGGGTGAGGGGAGAGCTCTCCCCATAGCTGGGCTGCGGCCCA
ACCCCACCCCCTCAGGCTATGCCAGGGGGTGTTGCCAGGGGCACCCGGGCATCGCCAGTCTAGCCCACTC
CTTCATAAAGCCCTCGCATCCCAGGAGCGAGCAGAGCCAGAGCAGGTTGGAGAGGAGACGCATCACCTCC
GCTGCTCGCAAGCTTTATTGCGGTAGTTTATCACAGTTAAATTGCTAACGCAGTCAGTGCTTCTGACACA
ACAGTCTCGAACTTAAGCTGCAGAAGTTGGTCGTGAGGCACTGGGCAGGTAAGTATCAAGGTTACAAGAC
AGGTTTAAGGAGACCAATAGAAACTGGGCTTGTCGAGACAGAGAAGACTCTTGCGTTTCTGATAGGCACC
TATTGGTCTTACTGACATCCACTTTGCCTTTCTCTCCACAGGTGTCCACTCCCAGTTCAATTACAGCTCT
TAAGGCTAGAGTACTTAATACGACTCACTATAGGCTAGCCTCGAGCTCAAGCTTCGAATTATGAAGCGGG
CGCCAGCGTTCCTGAGCGCAGAGGAGGTGCAGGATCACCTTCGCAGCTCCAGCCTTCTCATCCCACCCCT
GGAGGCCGCACTGGCCAACTTCTCCAAAGGTCCCGACGGAGGGGTCATGCAGCCAGTGCGCACCGTGGTG
CCTGTAGCCAAGCACCGAGGCTTCCTGGGAGTCATGCCTGCCTACAGTGCTGCTGAGGATGCGCTCACCA
CCAAGTTAGTCACCTTCTATGAGGGCCACAGCAACACAGCGGTCCCCTCCCATCAGGCATCGGTGCTTCT
CTTTGATCCCAGCAATGGCTCCCTGCTGGCGGTCATGGATGGAAATGTCATAACTGCAAAGAGAACAGCA
GCGGTGTCTGCCATTGCCACAAAGCTGTTGAAGCCCCCAGGCAGTGATGTGCTGTGCATCCTTGGAGCGG
GGGTCCAGGCGTACAGTCACTATGAGATCTTCACAGAGCAGTTCTCCTTCAAGGAGGTGAGAATGTGGAA
CCGCACCAGGGAAAATGCTGAGAAGTTTGCAAGCACAGTGCAAGGAGATGTTCGGGTCTGTTCATCAGTG
CAGGAGGCTGTGACAGGTGCTGATGTCATCATCACAGTCACCATGGCAACAGAGCCCATTTTATTTGGTG
AATGGGTAAAGCCGGGGGCTCACATCAATGCTGTTGGAGCCAGCAGGCCTGACTGGCGAGAACTGGATGA
CGAGCTCATGAGGCAAGCGGTGCTGTATGTGGACTCCCGGGAGGCTGCCCTGAAGGAGTCAGGAGACGTT
CTGTTGTCAGGGGCTGACATCTTTGCTGAGCTTGGAGAAGTGATTTCAGGAGCGAAGCCTGCACACTGTG
AGAAGACCACAGTGTTCAAATCTTTGGGGATGGCAGTGGAAGACCTGGTTGCAGCCAAATTAGTATATGA
TTCTTGGTCATCTGGCAAGGATCCACCGGTCGCCACCATGGTGAGCAAGGGAGAGGAGCTGTTCACCGGG
GTGGTGCCCATCCTGGTCGAGCTGGACGGCGACGTAAACGGCCACAAGTTCAGCGTGTCCGGCGAGGGCG
AGGGCGATGCCACCTACGGCAAGCTGACCCTGAAGTTCATCTGCACCACCGGCAAGCTGCCCGTGCCCTG
GCCCACCCTCGTGACCACCCTGACCTACGGCGTGCAGTGCTTCAGCCGCTACCCCGACCACATGAAGCAG
CACGACTTCTTCAAGTCCGCCATGCCCGAAGGCTACGTCCAGGAGCGCACCATCTTCTTCAAGGACGACG
GCAACTACAAGACCCGCGCCGAGGTGAAGTTCGAGGGCGACACCCTGGTGAACCGCATCGAGCTGAAGGG
CATCGACTTCAAGGAGGACGGCAACATCCTGGGGCACAAGCTGGAGTACAACTACAACAGCCACAACGTC
TATATCATGGCCGACAAGCAGAAGAACGGCATCAAGGTGAACTTCAAGATCCGCCACAACATCGAGGACG
GCAGCGTGCAGCTCGCCGACCACTACCAGCAGAACACCCCCATCGGCGACGGCCCCGTGCTGCTGCCCGA
CAACCACTACCTGAGCACCCAGTCCGCCCTGAGCAAAGACCCCAACGAGAAGCGCGATCACATGGTCCTG
CTGGAGTTCGTGACCGCCGCCGGGATCACTCTCGGCATGGACGAGCTGTACAAGTAAAGCGGCCGCGACC
GGTATCATCAAGCTTATCGATAATCAACCTCTGGATTACAAAATTTGTGAAAGATTGACTGGTATTCTTA
ACTATGTTGCTCCTTTTACGCTATGTGGATACGCTGCTTTAATGCCTTTGTATCATGCTATTGCTTCCCG
TATGGCTTTCATTTTCTCCTCCTTGTATAAATCCTGGTTGCTGTCTCTTTATGAGGAGTTGTGGCCCGTT
GTCAGGCAACGTGGCGTGGTGTGCACTGTGTTTGCTGACGCAACCCCCACTGGTTGGGGCATTGCCACCA
CCTGTCAGCTCCTTTCCGGGACTTTCGCTTTCCCCCTCCCTATTGCCACGGCGGAACTCATCGCCGCCTG
CCTTGCCCGCTGCTGGACAGGGGCTCGGCTGTTGGGCACTGACAATTCCGTGGTGTTGTCGGGGAAATCA
TCGTCCTTTCCTTGGCTGCTCGCCTATGTTGCCACCTGGATTCTGCGCGGGACGTCCTTCTGCTACGTCC
CTTCGGCCCTCAATCCAGCGGACCTTCCTTCCCGCGGCCTGCTGCCGGCTCTGCGGCCTCTTCCGCGTCT
TCGCCTTCGCCCTCAGACGAGTCGGATCTCCCTTTGGGCCGCCTCCCCGCATCGATACCTCTAGAGTCGA
CCCGGGCGGCCGCTTCGAGCAGACATGATAAGATACATTGATGAGTTTGGACAAACCACAACTAGAATGC
AGTGAAAAAAATGCTTTATTTGTGAAATTTGTGATGCTATTGCTTTATTTGTAACCATTATAAGCTGCAA
TAAACAAGTTAACAACAACAATTGCATTCATTTTATGTTTCAGGTTCAGGGGGAGATGTGGGAGGTTTTT
TAAAGCAAGTAAAACCTCTACAAATGTGGTAAAATCGATAAGGATCTTCCTAGAGCATGGCTACGTAGAT
AAGTAGCATGGCGGGTTAATCATTAACTACAAGGAACCCCTAGTGATGGAGTTGGCCACTCCCTCTCTGC
GCGCTCGCTCGCTCACTGAGGCCGGGCGACCAAAGGTCGCCCGACGCCCGGGCTTTGCCCGGGCGGCCTC
AGTGAGCGAGCGAGCGCGCAGCCTTAATTAACCTAATTCACTGGCCGTCGTTTTACAACGTCGTGACTGG
GAAAACCCTGGCGTTACCCAACTTAATCGCCTTGCAGCACATCCCCCTTTCGCCAGCTGGCGTAATAGCG
AAGAGGCCCGCACCGATCGCCCTTCCCAACAGTTGCGCAGCCTGAATGGCGAATGGG
[124 nt withheld, positions 4468-4591]
C
[91 nt withheld, positions 4593-4683]
A
[49 nt withheld, positions 4685-4733]
CCTTTGACGTTGGAGTCCACGTTCTTT
[37 nt withheld, positions 4761-4797]
ACCCTATCTCGGTCTATTCTTTTGATTTATAAGGGATTTTGCCGATTTCGGCCTATTGGTTAAAAAATGA
GCTGATTTAACAAAAATTTAACGCGAATTTTAACAAAATATTAACGCTTACAATTTAGGTGGCACTTTTC
GGGGAAATGTGCGCGGAACCCCTATTTGTTTATTTTTCTAAATACATTCAAATATGTATCCGCTCATGAG
ACAATAACCCTGATAAATGCTTCAATAATATTGAAAAAGGAAGAGTATGAGTATTCAACATTTCCGTGTC
GCCCTTATTCCCTTTTTTGCGGCATTTTGCCTTCCTGTTTTTGCTCACCCAGAAACGCTGGTGAAAGTAA
AAGATGCTGAAGATCAGTTGGGTGCACGAGTGGGTTACATCGAACTGGATCTCAACAGCGGTAAGATCCT
TGAGAGTTTTCGCCCCGAAGAACGTTTTCCAATGATGAGCACTTTTAAAGTTCTGCTATGTGGCGCGGTA
TTATCCCGTATTGACGCCGGGCAAGAGCAACTCGGTCGCCGCATACACTATTCTCAGAATGACTTGGTTG
AGTACTCACCAGTCACAGAAAAGCATCTTACGGATGGCATGACAGTAAGAGAATTATGCAGTGCTGCCAT
AACCATGAGTGATAACACTGCGGCCAACTTACTTCTGACAACGATCGGAGGACCGAAGGAGCTAACCGCT
TTTTTGCACAACATGGGGGATCATGTAACTCGCCTTGATCGTTGGGAACCGGAGCTGAATGAAGCCATAC
CAAACGACGAGCGTGACACCACGATGCCTGTAGCAATGGCAACAACGTTGCGCAAACTATTAACTGGCGA
ACTACTTACTCTAGCTTCCCGGCAACAATTAATAGACTGGATGGAGGCGGATAAAGTTGCAGGACCACTT
CTGCGCTCGGCCCTTCCGGCTGGCTGGTTTATTGCTGATAAATCTGGAGCCGGTGAGCGTGGGTCTCGCG
GTATCATTGCAGCACTGGGGCCAGATGGTAAGCCCTCCCGTATCGTAGTTATCTACACGACGGGGAGTCA
GGCAACTATGGATGAACGAAATAGACAGATCGCTGAGATAGGTGCCTCACTGATTAAGCATTGGTAACTG
TCAGACCAAGTTTACTCATATATACTTTAGATTGATTTAAAACTTCATTTTTAATTTAAAAGGATCTAGG
TGAAGATCCTTTTTGATAATCTCATGACCAAAATCCCTTAACGTGAGTTTTCGTTCCACTGAGCGTCAGA
CCCCGTAGAAAAGATCAAAGGATCTTCTTGAGATCCTTTTTTTCTGCGCGTAATCTGCTGCTTGCAAACA
AAAAAACCACCGCTACCAGCGGTGGTTTGTTTGCCGGATCAAGAGCTACCAACTCTTTTTCCGAAGGTAA
CTGGCTTCAGCAGAGCGCAGATACCAAATACTGTTCTTCTAGTGTAGCCGTAGTTAGGCCACCACTTCAA
GAACTCTGTAGCACCGCCTACATACCTCGCTCTGCTAATCCTGTTACCAGTGGCTGCTGCCAGTGGCGAT
AAGTCGTGTCTTACCGGGTTGGACTCAAGACGATAGTTACCGGATAAGGCGCAGCGGTCGGGCTGAACGG
GGGGTTCGTGCACACAGCCCAGCTTGGAGCGAACGACCTACACCGAACTGAGATACCTACAGCGTGAGCT
ATGAGAAAGCGCCACGCTTCCCGAAGGGAGAAAGGCGGACAGGTATCCGGTAAGCGGCAGGGTCGGAACA
GGAGAGCGCACGAGGGAGCTTCCAGGGGGAAACGCCTGGTATCTTTATAGTCCTGTCGGGTTTCGCCACC
TCTGACTTGAGCGTCGATTTTTGTGATGCTCGTCAGGGGGGCGGAGCCTATGGAAAAACGCCAGCAACGC
GGCCTTTTTACGGTTCCTGGCCTTTTGCTGGCCTTTTGCTCACATGTTCTTTCCTGCGTTATCCCCTGAT
TCTGTGGATAACCGTATTACCGCCTTT
Features (pLannotate 1.2.2; 20 found; start..end, strand, type, name):
      1..70      +  rep_origin     RSF ori (fragment): Plasmids containing the RSF 1030 origin of replication can be propagated in E. coli cells that contain additional plasmids with compatible origins.
     72..164     +  CDS            lacI (fragment): lac repressor; lacI; The lac repressor binds to the lac operator to inhibit transcription in E. coli. This inhibition can be relieved by adding lactose or isopropyl-β-D-thiogalactopyranoside (IPTG).
    177..198     +  protein_bind   CAP binding site: CAP binding activates transcription in the presence of cAMP. E. coli catabolite activator protein
    213..243     +  promoter       lac promoter: promoter for the E. coli lac operon
    251..267     +  protein_bind   lac operator: The lac repressor binds to the lac operator to inhibit transcription in E. coli. This inhibition can be relieved by adding lactose or isopropyl-β-D-thiogalactopyranoside (IPTG). lac repressor encoded by lacI
    328..458     -  repeat_region  AAV2 ITR (fragment): inverted terminal repeat of adeno-associated virus serotype 2 inverted
   1309..1441    +  intron         chimeric intron: chimera between introns from human β-globin and immunoglobulin heavy chain genes
   1486..1504    +  promoter       T7 promoter: promoter for bacteriophage T7 RNA polymerase
   1510..1530    +  misc_feature   MCS (fragment): multiple cloning site
   1531..2469    +  CDS            Crym: CRYM_MOUSE - Experimental evidence at protein level: Swiss-Prot protein existence level 1. Specifically catalyzes the reduction of imine bonds in brain substrates that may include cystathionine ketimine (CysK) and lanthionine ketimine (LK). Binds thyroid hormone which is a strong reversible inhibitor. Presumably involved in the regulation of the free intracellular concentration of triiodothyronine and access to its nuclear receptors (By similarity). From Mus musculus (Mouse).
   2488..3204    +  CDS            EGFP: EGFP is a basic (constitutively fluorescent) green fluorescent protein published in 1996, derived from Aequorea victoria. It is reported to be a rapidly-maturing weak dimer with moderate acid sensitivity.
   3242..3830    +  misc_feature   WPRE: woodchuck hepatitis virus posttranscriptional regulatory element
   3879..4000    -  polyA_signal   SV40 poly(A) signal: SV40 polyadenylation signal
   4023..4091    -  CDS            large T antigen (fragment): large T antigen from SV40 (simian virus 40)
   4162..4292    +  repeat_region  AAV2 ITR (fragment): inverted terminal repeat of adeno-associated virus serotype 2 inverted
   4306..4463    +  CDS            lacZα (fragment): LacZα fragment of β-galactosidase; lacZ fragment
   4468..4896    +  rep_origin     f1 ori (sequence partly withheld): f1 bacteriophage origin of replication; arrow indicates direction of (+) strand synthesis
   4949..5053    +  promoter       AmpR promoter: bla
   5054..5914    +  CDS            AmpR: β-lactamase; bla; confers resistance to ampicillin, carbenicillin, and related antibiotics
   6085..6673    +  rep_origin     ori: high-copy-number ColE1/pMB1/pBR322/pUC origin of replication
