[The description below was written by a language model from this plasmid's Addgene catalogue record and pLannotate feature annotations shown in this document.]
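Description:
GfaABC1D-Crym-eGFP is an adeno-associated virus transfer plasmid built on the pZac2.1 backbone (6,784 bp in total) for astrocyte-directed expression of mouse μ-crystallin fused to EGFP. In bacteria it is maintained through a ColE1/pUC-type origin and selected with ampicillin via the β-lactamase gene. An f1 phage origin and remnants of lac regulatory and lacZα sequences from the parental cloning vector are also present. The catalogue lists it as low copy and propagated in a recombination-deficient strain, which is consistent with the need to keep the repeat-rich ITRs intact.

The payload lies between two AAV2 inverted terminal repeats, which are the cis elements needed for replication and packaging of the genome into AAV particles. According to the catalogue, expression is driven by GfaABC1D, a compact GFAP-derived promoter commonly used to restrict transgene expression to astrocytes. The feature table does not annotate this promoter, but an unannotated stretch between the upstream ITR and the chimeric β-globin/immunoglobulin intron is where it would be expected to sit. The intron is followed by a T7 promoter and a multiple cloning site remnant, then the mouse Crym coding sequence, a ketimine reductase that also binds thyroid hormone. It is joined at its C terminus to EGFP through a short linker region. A WPRE downstream enhances transcript stability and expression. An SV40 polyadenylation signal follows it, although it is annotated on the opposite strand.

The record describes the plasmid as a control construct for studies of μ-crystallin protein interactors. It provides a fluorescently tagged Crym that can be delivered to mouse astrocytes by AAV.
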