Addgene plasmid #200080: GfaABC1D-Crym-eGFP
Purpose: To study u-crystallin protein interactors, control plasmid
Depositing lab: Baljit Khakh. Depositing organization: University of California, Los Angeles (UCLA). Publication: Crym-positive striatal astrocytes gate perseverative behaviour. Ollivier M, Soto JS, Linker KE, Moye SL, Jami-Alahmadi Y, Jones AE, Divakaruni AS, Kawaguchi R, Wohlschlegel JA, Khakh BS. Nature. 2024 Mar;627(8003):358-366. doi: 10.1038/s41586-024-07138-0. Epub 2024 Feb 28. PubMed 38418885.
Backbone
  Vector backbone: PZac2.1
  Backbone size w/o insert (bp): 3307
  Total vector size (bp): 6784
  Vector type: Mouse Targeting, AAV
Growth in bacteria
  Bacterial resistance: Ampicillin, 100 μg/mL
  Growth temperature: 37°C
  Growth strain: NEB Stable
  Copy number: Low Copy
Gene/Insert
  Gene/Insert name: GfaABC1D-Crym-eGFP
  Species: M. musculus (mouse)
  Promoter: GfaABC1D
  Tag / fusion protein: eGFP (C terminal on insert)
  Cloning method: Restriction Enzyme; 5′ cloning site XhoI (destroyed during cloning); 3′ cloning site XhoI (destroyed during cloning)
  Sequencing primers: 5′ ctcaagcttcgaattatgaagcgggcgccagcg; 3′ gattcttggtcatctggcaaggatccaccggtcgcc
Terms and licenses: Academic/Nonprofit Terms; Industry Terms: Not Available to Industry
How to cite: GfaABC1D-Crym-eGFP was a gift from Baljit Khakh (Addgene plasmid # 200080 ; http://n2t.net/addgene:200080 ; RRID:Addgene_200080)
